Addgene plasmid #106703: gh19
Purpose: expression of gRNA targeting GALNT19
Depositing lab: Eric-Paul Bennett. Depositing organization: University of Copenhagen. Publication: A validated gRNA library for CRISPR/Cas9 targeting of the human glycosyltransferase genome. Narimatsu Y, Joshi HJ, Zhang Y, Gomes C, Chen YH, Lorenzetti F, Furukawa S, Schjoldager K, Hansen L, Clausen H, Bennett EP, Wandall HH. Glycobiology. 2018 Jan 5. pii: 4791732. doi: 10.1093/glycob/cwx101. PubMed 29315387.
Backbone
  Vector backbone: EPB104
  Backbone manufacturer: Eric-Paul Bennett (Addgene plasmid # 68369)
  Backbone size w/o insert (bp): 2376
  Vector type: Mammalian Expression
Growth in bacteria
  Bacterial resistance: Ampicillin, 100 μg/mL
  Growth temperature: 37°C
  Growth strain: DH5alpha
  Copy number: High Copy
Gene/Insert
  Gene/Insert name: GALNT19
  gRNA/shRNA sequence: AGGTTGGCCACCTCGGCGCG
  Species: H. sapiens (human)
  Cloning method: Restriction Enzyme; 5′ cloning site unknown (unknown if destroyed); 3′ cloning site unknown (unknown if destroyed)
  Sequencing primers: 5′ T7NP
Terms and licenses: Academic/Nonprofit Terms; Industry Terms: Not Available to Industry
How to cite: gh19 was a gift from Eric-Paul Bennett (Addgene plasmid # 106703 ; http://n2t.net/addgene:106703 ; RRID:Addgene_106703)
