[The description below was written by a language model from this plasmid's Addgene catalogue record and pLannotate feature annotations shown in this document.]
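Description:
gh19 is a small (about 2.7 kb in the assembled sequence) mammalian-expression guide RNA plasmid built on the EPB104 backbone and designed to express a single gRNA directed against the human glycosyltransferase gene recorded as GALNT19. It belongs to a validated gRNA collection covering the human glycosyltransferase genes for CRISPR/Cas9 targeting. In bacteria it is maintained at high copy through a ColE1/pUC-type origin and is selected with ampicillin through a β-lactamase (AmpR) gene driven by its own bla promoter.

The functional cassette consists of the human U6 promoter, an RNA polymerase III promoter suited to producing short, uncapped, non-polyadenylated transcripts. It is followed by a short gap that corresponds in position to the 20-nucleotide targeting spacer, and then by the Streptococcus pyogenes Cas9 gRNA scaffold. Transcription therefore yields a complete single guide RNA that can direct SpCas9 to the GALNT19 locus. The plasmid carries no Cas9 coding sequence and no mammalian selection marker or reporter among the annotated features, so the nuclease has to be provided separately, for example from a co-transfected plasmid. A T7 promoter lies upstream of the U6 cassette and matches the listed sequencing primer site.

The remaining annotations (fragments of an M13 origin, lacZα, lacI and an RSF origin) are partial remnants of the cloning vector and are unlikely to be functional. The record says the insert was placed by restriction cloning but does not identify the sites used. Typical use is transient delivery into human cells to introduce indels and knock out the target gene.
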