Features (pLannotate 1.2.2; 10 found; start..end, strand, type, name):
      3..134     -  rep_origin     M13 ori (fragment): M13 bacteriophage origin of replication; arrow indicates direction of (+) strand synthesis
    155..311     -  CDS            lacZα (fragment): LacZα fragment of β-galactosidase; lacZ fragment
    320..338     +  promoter       T7 promoter: promoter for bacteriophage T7 RNA polymerase
    398..638     +  promoter       U6 promoter: RNA polymerase III promoter for human U6 snRNA
    668..743     +  misc_RNA       gRNA scaffold: guide RNA scaffold for the Streptococcus pyogenes CRISPR/Cas9 system
    790..837     -  CDS            lacI (fragment): lac repressor; lacI; The lac repressor binds to the lac operator to inhibit transcription in E. coli. This inhibition can be relieved by adding lactose or isopropyl-β-D-thiogalactopyranoside (IPTG).
    874..914     -  rep_origin     RSF ori (fragment): Plasmids containing the RSF 1030 origin of replication can be propagated in E. coli cells that contain additional plasmids with compatible origins.
    992..1580    -  rep_origin     ori: high-copy-number ColE1/pMB1/pBR322/pUC origin of replication
   1751..2611    -  CDS            AmpR: β-lactamase; bla; confers resistance to ampicillin, carbenicillin, and related antibiotics
   2612..2716    -  promoter       AmpR promoter: bla
>Addgene plasmid #106703 | gh19 | addgene full sequence | sequence record 220780 | Addgene Assembled Full Sequence
CTAAATTGTAAGCGTTAATATTTTGTTAAAATTCGCGTTAAATTTTTGTTAAATCAGCTCATTTTTTAAC
CAATAGGCCGAAATCGGCAAAATCCCTTATAAATCAAAAGAATAGACCGAGATAGGGTTGAGTGGCCGCT
ACAGGGCGCTCCCATTCGCCATTCAGGCTGCGCAACTGTTGGGAAGGGCGTTTCGGTGCGGGCCTCTTCG
CTATTACGCCAGCTGGCGAAAGGGGGATGTGCTGCAAGGCGATTAAGTTGGGTAACGCCAGGGTTTTCCC
AGTCACGACGTTGTAAAACGACGGCCAGTGAGCGCGACGTAATACGACTCACTATAGGGCGAATTGGCGG
AAGGCCGTCAAGGCCACGTGTCTTGTCCAGAGCTCGATATCGAATTCGAGGGCCTATTTCCCATGATTCC
TTCATATTTGCATATACGATACAAGGCTGTTAGAGAGATAATTGGAATTAATTTGACTGTAAACACAAAG
ATATTAGTACAAAATACGTGACGTAGAAAGTAATAATTTCTTGGGTAGTTTGCAGTTTTAAAATTATGTT
TTAAAATGGACTATCATATGCTTACCGTAACTTGAAAGTATTTCGATTTCTTGGCTTTATATATCTTGTG
GAAAGGACGAAACACCGAGGTTGGCCACCTCGGCGCGGTTTTAGAGCTAGAAATAGCAAGTTAAAATAAG
GCTAGTCCGTTATCAACTTGAAAAAGTGGCACCGAGTCGGTGCTTTTTTTGGTACCTGGAGCACAAGACT
GGCCTCATGGGCCTTCCGCTCACTGCCCGCTTTCCAGTCGGGAAACCTGTCGTGCCAGCTGCATTAACAT
GGTCATAGCTGTTTCCTTGCGTATTGGGCGCTCTCCGCTTCCTCGCTCACTGACTCGCTGCGCTCGGTCG
TTCGGGTAAAGCCTGGGGTGCCTAATGAGCAAAAGGCCAGCAAAAGGCCAGGAACCGTAAAAAGGCCGCG
TTGCTGGCGTTTTTCCATAGGCTCCGCCCCCCTGACGAGCATCACAAAAATCGACGCTCAAGTCAGAGGT
GGCGAAACCCGACAGGACTATAAAGATACCAGGCGTTTCCCCCTGGAAGCTCCCTCGTGCGCTCTCCTGT
TCCGACCCTGCCGCTTACCGGATACCTGTCCGCCTTTCTCCCTTCGGGAAGCGTGGCGCTTTCTCATAGC
TCACGCTGTAGGTATCTCAGTTCGGTGTAGGTCGTTCGCTCCAAGCTGGGCTGTGTGCACGAACCCCCCG
TTCAGCCCGACCGCTGCGCCTTATCCGGTAACTATCGTCTTGAGTCCAACCCGGTAAGACACGACTTATC
GCCACTGGCAGCAGCCACTGGTAACAGGATTAGCAGAGCGAGGTATGTAGGCGGTGCTACAGAGTTCTTG
AAGTGGTGGCCTAACTACGGCTACACTAGAAGAACAGTATTTGGTATCTGCGCTCTGCTGAAGCCAGTTA
CCTTCGGAAAAAGAGTTGGTAGCTCTTGATCCGGCAAACAAACCACCGCTGGTAGCGGTGGTTTTTTTGT
TTGCAAGCAGCAGATTACGCGCAGAAAAAAAGGATCTCAAGAAGATCCTTTGATCTTTTCTACGGGGTCT
GACGCTCAGTGGAACGAAAACTCACGTTAAGGGATTTTGGTCATGAGATTATCAAAAAGGATCTTCACCT
AGATCCTTTTAAATTAAAAATGAAGTTTTAAATCAATCTAAAGTATATATGAGTAAACTTGGTCTGACAG
TTACCAATGCTTAATCAGTGAGGCACCTATCTCAGCGATCTGTCTATTTCGTTCATCCATAGTTGCCTGA
CTCCCCGTCGTGTAGATAACTACGATACGGGAGGGCTTACCATCTGGCCCCAGTGCTGCAATGATACCGC
GAGAACCACGCTCACCGGCTCCAGATTTATCAGCAATAAACCAGCCAGCCGGAAGGGCCGAGCGCAGAAG
TGGTCCTGCAACTTTATCCGCCTCCATCCAGTCTATTAATTGTTGCCGGGAAGCTAGAGTAAGTAGTTCG
CCAGTTAATAGTTTGCGCAACGTTGTTGCCATTGCTACAGGCATCGTGGTGTCACGCTCGTCGTTTGGTA
TGGCTTCATTCAGCTCCGGTTCCCAACGATCAAGGCGAGTTACATGATCCCCCATGTTGTGCAAAAAAGC
GGTTAGCTCCTTCGGTCCTCCGATCGTTGTCAGAAGTAAGTTGGCCGCAGTGTTATCACTCATGGTTATG
GCAGCACTGCATAATTCTCTTACTGTCATGCCATCCGTAAGATGCTTTTCTGTGACTGGTGAGTACTCAA
CCAAGTCATTCTGAGAATAGTGTATGCGGCGACCGAGTTGCTCTTGCCCGGCGTCAATACGGGATAATAC
CGCGCCACATAGCAGAACTTTAAAAGTGCTCATCATTGGAAAACGTTCTTCGGGGCGAAAACTCTCAAGG
ATCTTACCGCTGTTGAGATCCAGTTCGATGTAACCCACTCGTGCACCCAACTGATCTTCAGCATCTTTTA
CTTTCACCAGCGTTTCTGGGTGAGCAAAAACAGGAAGGCAAAATGCCGCAAAAAAGGGAATAAGGGCGAC
ACGGAAATGTTGAATACTCATACTCTTCCTTTTTCAATATTATTGAAGCATTTATCAGGGTTATTGTCTC
ATGAGCGGATACATATTTGAATGTATTTAGAAAAATAAACAAATAGGGGTTCCGCGCACATTTCCCCGAA
AAGTGCCAC
