>Addgene plasmid #106703 | gh19 | addgene partial sequence | sequence record 220779 | hU6-F
GGAATTAATTTGACTGTAAACACAAAGATATTAGTACAAAATACGTGACGTAGAAAGTAATAATTTCTTG
GGTAGTTTGCAGTTTTAAAATTATGTTTTAAAATGGACTATCATATGCTTACCGTAACTTGAAAGTATTT
CGATTTCTTGGCTTTATATATCTTGTGGAAAGGACGAAACACCGAGGTTGGCCACCTCGGCGCGGTTTTA
GAGCTAGAAATAGCAAGTTAAAATAAGGCTAGTCCGTTATCAACTTGAAAAAGTGGCACCGAGTCGGTGC
TTTTTTTGGTACCTGGAGCACAAGACTGGCCTCATGGGCCTTCCGCTCACTGCCCGCTTTCCAGTCGGGA
AACCTGTCGTGCCAGCTGCATTAACATGGTCATAGCTGTTTCCTTGCGTATTGGGCGCTCTCCGCTTCCT
CGCTCACTGACTCGCTGCGCTCGGTCGTTCGGGTAAAGCCTGGGGTGCCTAATGAGCAAAAGGCCAGCAA
AAGGCCAGGAACCGTAAAAAGGCCGCGTTGCTGGCGTTTTTCCATAGGCTCCGCCCCCCTGACGAGCATC
ACAAAAATCGACGCTCAAGTCAGAGGTGGCGAAACCCGACAGGACTATAAAGATACCAGGCGTTTCCCCC
TGGAAGCTCCCTCGTGCGCTCTCCTGTTCCGACCCTGCCGCTTACCGGATACCTGTCCGCCTTTCTCCCT
TCGGGAAGCGTGGCGCTTTCTCATAGCTCACGCTGTAGGTATCTCAGTTCGGTGTAGGTCGTTCGCTCCA
AGCTGGGCTGTGTGCACGAACCCCCCGTTCAGCCCGACCGCTGCGCCTTATCCGGTAACTATCGTCTTGA
GTCCAACCCGGTAAGACACGACTTATCGCCACTGGCAGCAGCCACTGGTAACAGGATTAGCAGAGCGAGG
TATGTAGGCGGTGCTACAGAGTTCTTGAAGTGGTGGCCTAACTACGGCTACACTA
